Addgene plasmid #130031: pRDAX-552 N-Tag Venus210[2] L32 Tln1(rod) mCherry
Purpose: PPI (BiFC/TriFC) assay vector
Depositing lab: Gary Lewin. Depositing organization: Max-Delbrueck-Centrum fuer Molekulare Medizin (MDC).
Backbone
  Vector backbone: custom built
  Vector type: Mammalian Expression
Growth in bacteria
  Bacterial resistance: Ampicillin, 100 μg/mL
  Growth temperature: 37°C
  Growth strain: DH5alpha
  Copy number: High Copy
Gene/Insert
  Gene/Insert name: Tln1 rod
  Species: M. musculus (mouse)
  Cloning method: Restriction Enzyme; 5′ cloning site unknown (unknown if destroyed); 3′ cloning site unknown (unknown if destroyed)
Terms and licenses: Academic/Nonprofit Terms; Industry Terms: Not Available to Industry
How to cite: pRDAX-552 N-Tag Venus210[2] L32 Tln1(rod) mCherry was a gift from Gary Lewin (Addgene plasmid # 130031 ; http://n2t.net/addgene:130031 ; RRID:Addgene_130031)
