[The description below was written by a language model from this plasmid's Addgene catalogue record and pLannotate feature annotations shown in this document.]
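Description:
pRDAX-552 N-Tag Venus210[2] L32 Tln1(rod) mCherry is a custom-built mammalian expression plasmid of about 7.1 kb, designed as a protein–protein interaction assay vector for bimolecular or trimolecular fluorescence complementation (BiFC/TriFC). It is propagated in E. coli as a high-copy plasmid through a ColE1/pUC-type origin and is selected with ampicillin via the β-lactamase gene and its native promoter. No mammalian selection marker is annotated.

The expression cassette is driven by the human CMV immediate-early enhancer and promoter, followed by a chimeric β-globin/immunoglobulin intron that promotes efficient transcript processing. The first open reading frame begins with a short GFP-family fragment of under 100 nt. The annotation software matched it to a related Aequorea protein, but the plasmid name indicates it is the small C-terminal piece of Venus split at position 210. This fragment sits at the N-terminus of a roughly 1.1 kb portion of mouse talin-1 (Tln1) from the rod region. The unannotated gap between them presumably holds the linker that the name calls L32. The Venus fragment is not expected to fluoresce by itself. Signal appears only when an interacting partner carrying the complementary Venus portion brings the pieces together.

Downstream, an EMCV IRES directs translation of mCherry from the same transcript, giving a constitutive red marker to identify transfected cells and normalise the complementation signal. A second chimeric intron, a WPRE and the bGH polyadenylation signal complete the transcript. Further β-globin-derived sequence with a rabbit β-globin poly(A) signal and a T3 promoter lie in the backbone. The cloning sites used for the insert are not recorded.
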