Features (pLannotate 1.2.2; 17 found; start..end, strand, type, name):
    155..532     +  enhancer       CMV enhancer: human cytomegalovirus immediate early enhancer
    534..733     +  promoter       CMV promoter: human cytomegalovirus (CMV) immediate early promoter
    872..1004    +  intron         chimeric intron: chimera between introns from human β-globin and immunoglobulin heavy chain genes
   1028..1114    +  CDS            GFPxm181uv (fragment): GFPxm181uv is a basic (constitutively fluorescent) long stokes shift fluorescent protein published in 2006, derived from Aequorea macrodactyla.
   1214..2293    +  CDS            Tln1 (fragment): TLN1_MOUSE - Also known as Tln. Experimental evidence at protein level: Swiss-Prot protein existence level 1. Probably involved in connections of major cytoskeletal structures to the plasma membrane. High molecular weight cytoskeletal protein concentrated at regions of cell-substratum contact and, in lymphocytes, at cell-cell contacts. From Mus musculus (Mouse).
   2310..2896    +  misc_feature   IRES2: internal ribosome entry site (IRES) of the encephalomyocarditis virus (EMCV)
   2897..3604    +  CDS            mCherry: mCherry is a basic (constitutively fluorescent) red fluorescent protein published in 2004, derived from Discosoma sp.. It is reported to be a very rapidly-maturing monomer with low acid sensitivity.
   3653..3785    +  intron         chimeric intron: chimera between introns from human β-globin and immunoglobulin heavy chain genes
   3794..4382    +  misc_feature   WPRE: woodchuck hepatitis virus posttranscriptional regulatory element
   4386..4402    +  misc_feature   MCS (fragment): pUC18/19 multiple cloning site
   4415..4526    +  polyA_signal   bGH poly(A) signal: bovine growth hormone polyadenylation signal
   4622..4640    -  promoter       T3 promoter: promoter for bacteriophage T3 RNA polymerase
   4699..4773    +  CDS            HBB (fragment): HBB_PONPY - Experimental evidence at transcript level: Swiss-Prot protein existence level 2. Involved in oxygen transport from the lung to the various peripheral tissues. From Pongo pygmaeus (Bornean orangutan).
   4844..4899    +  polyA_signal   β-globin poly(A) signal: rabbit β-globin polyadenylation signal (Gil and Proudfoot, 1987)
   5278..5866    -  rep_origin     ori: high-copy-number ColE1/pMB1/pBR322/pUC origin of replication
   6037..6897    -  CDS            AmpR: β-lactamase; bla; confers resistance to ampicillin, carbenicillin, and related antibiotics
   6898..7002    -  promoter       AmpR promoter: bla
>Addgene plasmid #130031 | pRDAX-552 N-Tag Venus210[2] L32 Tln1(rod) mCherry | depositor full sequence | sequence record 249409 | Full Sequence
GCCTGCCTCCAGGCCTCAATATTGGCCATTAGCCATATTATTCATTGGTTATATAGCATAAATCAATATT
GGCTATTGGCCATTGCATACGTTGTATCTATATCATAATATGTACATTTATATTGGCTCATGTCCAATAT
GACCGCCATGTTGGCATTGATTATTGACTAGTTATTAATAGTAATCAATTACGGGGTCATTAGTTCATAG
CCCATATATGGAGTTCCGCGTTACATAACTTACGGTAAATGGCCCGCCTGGCTGACCGCCCAACGACCCC
CGCCCATTGACGTCAATAATGACGTATGTTCCCATAGTAACGCCAATAGGGACTTTCCATTGACGTCAAT
GGGTGGAGTATTTACGGTAAACTGCCCACTTGGCAGTACATCAAGTGTATCATATGCCAAGTCCGCCCCC
TATTGACGTCAATGACGGTAAATGGCCCGCCTGGCATTATGCCCAGTACATGACCTTACGGGACTTTCCT
ACTTGGCAGTACATCTACGTATTAGTCATCGCTATTACCATGGTGATGCGGTTTTGGCAGTACACCAATG
GGCGTGGATAGCGGTTTGACTCACGGGGATTTCCAAGTCTCCACCCCATTGACGTCAATGGGAGTTTGTT
TTGGCACCAAAATCAACGGGACTTTCCAAAATGTCGTAATAACCCCGCCCCGTTGACGCAAATGGGCGGT
AGGCGTGTACGGTGGGAGGTCTATATAAGCAGAGCTCGTTTAGTGAACCGTCAGATCACTAGAAGCTTTA
TTGCGGTAGTTTATCACAGTTAAATTGCTAACGCAGTCAGTGCTTCTGACACAACAGTCTCGAACTTAAG
CTGCAGAAGTTGGTCGTGAGGCACTGGGCAGGTAAGTATCAAGGTTACAAGACAGGTTTAAGGAGACCAA
TAGAAACTGGGCTTGTCGAGACAGAGAAGACTCTTGCGTTTCTGATAGGCACCTATTGGTCTTACTGACA
TCCACTTTGCCTTTCTCTCCACAGGTGTCCACTCCCAGGCCACCATGGATCCCAATGAGAAGAGGGACCA
TATGGTACTGCTCGAATTCGTGACTGCAGCAGGCATTACCCTTGGGATGGATGAACTTTATAAGGACGTG
GGTGGCGGAGGGAGCGAAGGCGGCGGATCCGGAGGGCCTGGCTCTGGCGGAGAGGGGAGCGCTGGAGGCG
GGTCAGCCGGTGGTGGGAGTGCTGTGTCTGGTATCATTGCTGACCTCGACACCACCATCATGTTCGCTAC
TGCTGGCACACTTAACCGTGAGGGTGCTGAAACTTTTGCTGACCACCGGGAGGGTATCTTAAAGACAGCA
AAGGTTCTTGTGGAGGACACCAAGGTCCTAGTGCAGAATGCAGCTGGGAGCCAGGAGAAGTTGGCACAAG
CCGCCCAGTCCTCCGTGGCCACCATTACCCGCCTCGCTGATGTGGTCAAGCTCGGTGCAGCCAGCCTAGG
AGCCGAAGACCCTGAAACTCAGGTGGTGCTGATCAATGCAGTAAAGGACGTAGCCAAGGCCCTGGGTGAC
CTCATCAGCGCTACGAAGGCTGCAGCGGGCAAAGTTGGGGATGACCCTGCAGTGTGGCAGCTCAAGAACT
CTGCCAAGGTGATGGTGACCAATGTGACATCATTGCTCAAGACAGTGAAGGCTGTGGAAGATGAGGCCAC
CAAAGGCACACGGGCCCTAGAGGCAACCACAGAGCACATACGTCAGGAACTGGCGGTCTTCTGTTCCCCA
GAGCCACCTGCCAAGACCTCTACCCCTGAAGACTTCATCCGAATGACCAAGGGTATTACTATGGCAACAG
CCAAAGCCGTTGCTGCTGGCAATTCCTGTCGACAGGAAGATGTCATTGCCACAGCCAATCTGAGCCGACG
GGCTATTGCGGACATGCTTCGGGCTTGCAAGGAAGCAGCTTTCCACCCAGAAGTGGCGCCTGATGTACGG
CTCCGAGCCCTGCACTATGGCCGGGAGTGTGCCAATGGTTACCTGGAACTGCTGGACCACGTGCTGCTGA
CCCTTCAGAAGCCAAACCCAGACCTGAAGCAGCAGCTAACTGGACACTCAAAGCGGGTTGCTGGCTCTGT
GACTGAGCTCATCCAGGCTGCTGAAGCCATGAAAGGAACAGAGTGGGTGGACCCAGAGGACCCTACTGTC
ATTGCTGAGAATGAGCTCTTGGGAGCCGCAGCCGCCATCGAGGCTGCAGCCAAGAAGCTGGAGCAGCTGA
AGCCCAGGGCCAAACCCAAGGAGGCGGATGAGTCCTTGAACTTTGAGGAACAATAAGAATTCAGATCCGC
CCCTCTCCCTCCCCCCCCCCTAACGTTACTGGCCGAAGCCGCTTGGAATAAGGCCGGTGTGCGTTTGTCT
ATATGTTATTTTCCACCATATTGCCGTCTTTTGGCAATGTGAGGGCCCGGAAACCTGGCCCTGTCTTCTT
GACGAGCATTCCTAGGGGTCTTTCCCCTCTCGCCAAAGGAATGCAAGGTCTGTTGAATGTCGTGAAGGAA
GCAGTTCCTCTGGTAGCTTCTTGAAGACAAACAACGTCTGTAGCGACCCTTTGCAGGCAGCGGAACCCCC
CACCTGGCGACAGGTGCCTCTGCGGCCAAAAGCCACGTGTATAAGATACACCTGCAAAGGCGGCACAACC
CCAGTGCCACGTTGTGAGTTGGATAGTTGTGGAAAGAGTCAAATGGCTCTCCTCAAGCGTATTCAACAAG
GGGCTGAAGGATGCCCAGAAGGTACCCCATTGTATGGGATCTGATCTGGGGCCTCGGTACACATGCTTTA
CATGTGTTTAGTCGAGGTTAAAAAAACGTCTAGGCCCCCCGAACCACGGGGACGTGGTTTTCCTTTGAAA
AACACGATGATAATATGGCCACAACCATGGTGAGCAAGGGCGAGGAGGATAACATGGCCATCATCAAGGA
GTTCATGCGCTTCAAGGTGCACATGGAGGGCTCCGTGAACGGCCACGAGTTCGAGATCGAGGGCGAGGGC
GAGGGCCGCCCCTACGAGGGCACCCAGACCGCCAAGCTGAAGGTGACCAAGGGTGGCCCCCTGCCCTTCG
CCTGGGACATCCTGTCCCCTCAGTTCATGTACGGCTCCAAGGCCTACGTGAAGCACCCCGCCGACATCCC
CGACTACTTGAAGCTGTCCTTCCCCGAGGGCTTCAAGTGGGAGCGCGTGATGAACTTCGAGGACGGCGGC
GTGGTGACCGTGACCCAGGACTCCTCCCTGCAGGACGGCGAGTTCATCTACAAGGTGAAGCTGCGCGGCA
CCAACTTCCCCTCCGACGGCCCCGTAATGCAGAAGAAGACCATGGGCTGGGAGGCCTCCTCCGAGCGGAT
GTACCCCGAGGACGGCGCCCTGAAGGGCGAGATCAAGCAGAGGCTGAAGCTGAAGGACGGCGGCCACTAC
GACGCTGAGGTCAAGACCACCTACAAGGCCAAGAAGCCCGTGCAGCTGCCCGGCGCCTACAACGTCAACA
TCAAGTTGGACATCACCTCCCACAACGAGGACTACACCATCGTGGAACAGTACGAACGCGCCGAGGGCCG
CCACTCCACCGGCGGCATGGACGAGCTGTACAAGTAAACCGGTGCTCGAGGTACCGATGAATAGCTAAGG
TCGAGGCCGCAGGTAAGTATCAAGGTTACAAGACAGGTTTAAGGAGACCAATAGAAACTGGGCTTGTCGA
GACAGAGAAGACTCTTGCGTTTCTGATAGGCACCTATTGGTCTTACTGACATCCACTTTGCCTTTCTCTC
CACAGGTGTCGACAATCAACCTCTGGATTACAAAATTTGTGAAAGATTGACTGGTATTCTTAACTATGTT
GCTCCTTTTACGCTATGTGGATACGCTGCTTTAATGCCTTTGTATCATGCTATTGCTTCCCGTATGGCTT
TCATTTTCTCCTCCTTGTATAAATCCTGGTTGCTGTCTCTTTATGAGGAGTTGTGGCCCGTTGTCAGGCA
ACGTGGCGTGGTGTGCACTGTGTTTGCTGACGCAACCCCCACTGGTTGGGGCATTGCCACCACCTGTCAG
CTCCTTTCCGGGACTTTCGCTTTCCCCCTCCCTATTGCCACGGCGGAACTCATCGCCGCCTGCCTTGCCC
GCTGCTGGACAGGGGCTCGGCTGTTGGGCACTGACAATTCCGTGGTGTTGTCGGGGAAGCTGACGTCCTT
TCCATGGCTGCTCGCCTGTGTTGCCACCTGGATTCTGCGCGGGACGTCCTTCTGCTACGTCCCTTCGGCC
CTCAATCCAGCGGACCTTCCTTCCCGCGGCCTGCTGCCGGCTCTGCGGCCTCTTCCGCGTCTTCGCCTTC
GCCCTCAGACGAGTCGGATCTCCCTTTGGGCCGCCTCCCCGCCTGGAATTCGAGCTCGGTACGATCAGCC
TCGACTGTGCCTTCTAGTTGCCAGCCATCTGTTGTTTGCCCCTCCCCCGTGCCTTCCTTGACCCTGGAAG
GTGCCACTCCCACTGTCCTTTCCTAATAAAATGAGGAAATTGCATCGCATTGTCTGAGTAGGTGTCATTC
TATTCTGGGGGGTGGGGTGGGGCAGGACAGCAAGGGGGAGGATTGGGAAGACAATAGCCCAGCTTTTGTT
CCCTTTAGTGAGGGTTAATTGCGCGCTTGGCGTAATCATGGTCATAGCTGTTTCCTGTGTGAAATTGTTA
TCCGCTAATTCACTCCTCAGGTGCAGGCTGCCTATCAGAAGGTGGTGGCTGGTGTGGCCAATGCCCTGGC
TCACAAATACCACTGAGATCTTTTTCCCTCTGCCAAAAATTATGGGGACATCATGAAGCCCCTTGAGCAT
CTGACTTCTGGCTAATAAAGGAAATTTATTTTCATTGCAATAGTGTGTTGGAATTTTTTGTGTCTCTCAC
TCGGAAGGACATATGGGAGGGCAAATCATTTAAAACATCAGAATGAGTATTTGGTTTAGAGTTTGGCAAC
ATATGCCCATATGCTGGCTGCCATGAACAAAGGTTGGCTATAAAGAGGTCATCAGTATATGAAACAGCCC
CCTGCTGTCCATTCCTTATTCCATAGAAAAGCCTTGACTTGAGGTTAGATTTTTTTTATATTTTGTTTTG
TGTTATTTTTTTCTTTAACATCCCTAAAATTTTCCTTACATGTTTTACTAGCCAGATTTTTCCTCCTCTC
CTGACTACTCCCAGTCATAGCTGTCCCTCTTCTCTTATGGAGATCGGCCGGCCGCCGGCGTCGACGCGCG
CGGCCGCGGCGCGCCGTTGCTGGCGTTTTTCCATAGGCTCCGCCCCCCTGACGAGCATCACAAAAATCGA
CGCTCAAGTCAGAGGTGGCGAAACCCGACAGGACTATAAAGATACCAGGCGTTTCCCCCTGGAAGCTCCC
TCGTGCGCTCTCCTGTTCCGACCCTGCCGCTTACCGGATACCTGTCCGCCTTTCTCCCTTCGGGAAGCGT
GGCGCTTTCTCATAGCTCACGCTGTAGGTATCTCAGTTCGGTGTAGGTCGTTCGCTCCAAGCTGGGCTGT
GTGCACGAACCCCCCGTTCAGCCCGACCGCTGCGCCTTATCCGGTAACTATCGTCTTGAGTCCAACCCGG
TAAGACACGACTTATCGCCACTGGCAGCAGCCACTGGTAACAGGATTAGCAGAGCGAGGTATGTAGGCGG
TGCTACAGAGTTCTTGAAGTGGTGGCCTAACTACGGCTACACTAGAAGAACAGTATTTGGTATCTGCGCT
CTGCTGAAGCCAGTTACCTTCGGAAAAAGAGTTGGTAGCTCTTGATCCGGCAAACAAACCACCGCTGGTA
GCGGTGGTTTTTTTGTTTGCAAGCAGCAGATTACGCGCAGAAAAAAAGGATCTCAAGAAGATCCTTTGAT
CTTTTCTACGGGGTCTGACGCTCAGTGGAACGAAAACTCACGTTAAGGGATTTTGGTCATGAGATTATCA
AAAAGGATCTTCACCTAGATCCTTTTAAATTAAAAATGAAGTTTTAAATCAATCTAAAGTATATATGAGT
AAACTTGGTCTGACAGTTACCAATGCTTAATCAGTGAGGCACCTATCTCAGCGATCTGTCTATTTCGTTC
ATCCATAGTTGCCTGACTCCCCGTCGTGTAGATAACTACGATACGGGAGGGCTTACCATCTGGCCCCAGT
GCTGCAATGATACCGCGAGACCCACGCTCACCGGCTCCAGATTTATCAGCAATAAACCAGCCAGCCGGAA
GGGCCGAGCGCAGAAGTGGTCCTGCAACTTTATCCGCCTCCATCCAGTCTATTAATTGTTGCCGGGAAGC
TAGAGTAAGTAGTTCGCCAGTTAATAGTTTGCGCAACGTTGTTGCCATTGCTACAGGCATCGTGGTGTCA
CGCTCGTCGTTTGGTATGGCTTCATTCAGCTCCGGTTCCCAACGATCAAGGCGAGTTACATGATCCCCCA
TGTTGTGCAAAAAAGCGGTTAGCTCCTTCGGTCCTCCGATCGTTGTCAGAAGTAAGTTGGCCGCAGTGTT
ATCACTCATGGTTATGGCAGCACTGCATAATTCTCTTACTGTCATGCCATCCGTAAGATGCTTTTCTGTG
ACTGGTGAGTACTCAACCAAGTCATTCTGAGAATAGTGTATGCGGCGACCGAGTTGCTCTTGCCCGGCGT
CAATACGGGATAATACCGCGCCACATAGCAGAACTTTAAAAGTGCTCATCATTGGAAAACGTTCTTCGGG
GCGAAAACTCTCAAGGATCTTACCGCTGTTGAGATCCAGTTCGATGTAACCCACTCGTGCACCCAACTGA
TCTTCAGCATCTTTTACTTTCACCAGCGTTTCTGGGTGAGCAAAAACAGGAAGGCAAAATGCCGCAAAAA
AGGGAATAAGGGCGACACGGAAATGTTGAATACTCATACTCTTCCTTTTTCAATATTATTGAAGCATTTA
TCAGGGTTATTGTCTCATGAGCGGATACATATTTGAATGTATTTAGAAAAATAAACAAATAGGGGTTCCG
CGCACATTTCCCCGAAAAGTGCCACCTGACGTCTAAGAAACCATTATTATCATGACATTAACCTATAAAA
ATAGGCGTATCACGAGGCCCTTTCGTCTACGCGCGCGCCGGCGGCGCGCCGTCGACGGCCGGCCGCGGCC
GC
